Addgene plasmid #60327: Gal4pBS24-Pleum
Purpose: Contains a promoter of two gal binding sites coupled with a core promoter derived from native Leucine promoter
Depositing lab: Hal Alper. Depositing organization: University of Texas at Austin. Publication: Controlling promoter strength and regulation in Saccharomyces cerevisiae using synthetic hybrid promoters. Blazeck J, Garg R, Reed B, Alper HS. Biotechnol Bioeng. 2012 Nov;109(11):2884-95. doi: 10.1002/bit.24552. Epub 2012 May 17. PubMed 22565375.
Backbone
  Vector backbone: p416
  Backbone size w/o insert (bp): 6000
  Vector type: Yeast Expression, Synthetic Biology ; Yeast synthetic hybrid promoter construct
Growth in bacteria
  Bacterial resistance: Ampicillin, 100 μg/mL
  Growth temperature: 37°C
  Growth strain: DH10B
  Copy number: High Copy
Gene/Insert
  Gene/Insert name: promoter
  Species: S. cerevisiae (budding yeast)
  Cloning method: Restriction Enzyme; 5′ cloning site Hindiii (not destroyed); 3′ cloning site xbaI (not destroyed)
  Sequencing primers: 5′ gt; 3′ gt
Terms and licenses: Academic/Nonprofit Terms; Industry Terms: Not Available to Industry
How to cite: Gal4pBS24-Pleum was a gift from Hal Alper (Addgene plasmid # 60327 ; http://n2t.net/addgene:60327 ; RRID:Addgene_60327)
