[The description below was written by a language model from this plasmid's Addgene catalogue record and pLannotate feature annotations shown in this document.]
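Description:
Gal4pBS24-Pleum is a yeast–E. coli shuttle plasmid built on the p416 backbone, a low-copy centromeric vector for Saccharomyces cerevisiae, and it belongs to a set of synthetic hybrid promoter constructs. In E. coli it replicates at high copy from a ColE1/pUC-type origin and is selected with ampicillin through the bla gene. In yeast it is maintained by a CEN6/ARS element and selected through the URA3 marker, expressed from its own promoter, which complements uracil auxotrophy and can be counterselected with 5-FOA. An f1 origin, flanking T3 and T7 promoters, and remnants of the lac promoter/operator and lacZα come from the pBluescript-derived cloning region. Several short annotated fragments (RSF ori, lacI, bom, rop) appear to be partial backbone matches rather than functional parts.

The payload is a hybrid promoter cloned between HindIII and XbaI sites. According to the record, it joins two Gal4p binding sites to a core promoter derived from the native leucine (LEU2) promoter. The feature table annotates only the LEU2 promoter fragment, and the Gal4 binding sites are not called out separately, though they presumably lie in the unannotated stretch just upstream. This promoter sits directly ahead of a yeast-enhanced GFP coding sequence followed by a CYC1 terminator, so fluorescence reports promoter output. The design places a minimal core element under the control of upstream activating sites recognised by the Gal4 transcription factor. This suits the construct to measuring how such modular assemblies set promoter strength and galactose-type regulation in budding yeast, and to tunable gene expression in synthetic biology.
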