Features (pLannotate 1.2.2; 22 found; start..end, strand, type, name):
     30..163     +  rep_origin     RSF ori (fragment): Plasmids containing the RSF 1030 origin of replication can be propagated in E. coli cells that contain additional plasmids with compatible origins.
    165..257     +  CDS            lacI (fragment): lac repressor; lacI; The lac repressor binds to the lac operator to inhibit transcription in E. coli. This inhibition can be relieved by adding lactose or isopropyl-β-D-thiogalactopyranoside (IPTG).
    270..291     +  protein_bind   CAP binding site: CAP binding activates transcription in the presence of cAMP. E. coli catabolite activator protein
    306..336     +  promoter       lac promoter: promoter for the E. coli lac operon
    344..360     +  protein_bind   lac operator: The lac repressor binds to the lac operator to inhibit transcription in E. coli. This inhibition can be relieved by adding lactose or isopropyl-β-D-thiogalactopyranoside (IPTG). lac repressor encoded by lacI
    405..423     +  promoter       T3 promoter: promoter for bacteriophage T3 RNA polymerase
    515..639     +  promoter       LEU2 promoter (fragment): S. cerevisiae LEU2
    649..1365    +  CDS            yeGFP: yeast-enhanced green fluorescent protein codons optimized for translation in S. cerevisiae and C. albicans
   1366..1386    +  misc_feature   MCS (fragment): pBluescript multiple cloning site
   1387..1621    +  terminator     CYC1 terminator (fragment): S. cerevisiae CYC1; transcription terminator for CYC1
   1636..1654    -  promoter       T7 promoter: promoter for bacteriophage T7 RNA polymerase
   1662..1817    +  CDS            lacZα (fragment): LacZα fragment of β-galactosidase; lacZ fragment
   1825..2280    +  rep_origin     f1 ori (sequence partly withheld): f1 bacteriophage origin of replication; arrow indicates direction of (+) strand synthesis
   2281..2332    -  misc_feature   bom (fragment): basis of mobility region from pBR322
   2411..3214    -  CDS            URA3: orotidine-5'-phosphate decarboxylase, required for uracil biosynthesis; S. cerevisiae URA3; yeast auxotrophic marker, counterselectable with 5-fluoroorotic acid (5-FOA)
   3215..3430    -  promoter       URA3 promoter: S. cerevisiae URA3
   3445..3494    -  misc_feature   bom (fragment): basis of mobility region from pBR322
   3596..3630    -  CDS            rop (fragment): Rop protein, which maintains plasmids at low copy number; rop
   3701..4204    -  misc_feature   CEN/ARS: S. cerevisiae CEN6 centromere fused to an autonomously replicating sequence
   4241..4345    +  promoter       AmpR promoter: bla
   4346..5206    +  CDS            AmpR: β-lactamase; bla; confers resistance to ampicillin, carbenicillin, and related antibiotics
   5377..5965    +  rep_origin     ori: high-copy-number ColE1/pMB1/pBR322/pUC origin of replication
>Addgene plasmid #60327 | Gal4pBS24-Pleum | depositor full sequence | sequence record 96591 | Gal4pBS24-Pleum sequence 5983 bps
TTTTTACGGTTCCTGGCCTTTTGCTGGCCTTTTGCTCACATGTTCTTTCCTGCGTTATCCCCTGATTCTG
TGGATAACCGTATTACCGCCTTTGAGTGAGCTGATACCGCTCGCCGCAGCCGAACGACCGAGCGCAGCGA
GTCAGTGAGCGAGGAAGCGGAAGAGCGCCCAATACGCAAACCGCCTCTCCCCGCGCGTTGGCCGATTCAT
TAATGCAGCTGGCACGACAGGTTTCCCGACTGGAAAGCGGGCAGTGAGCGCAACGCAATTAATGTGAGTT
ACCTCACTCATTAGGCACCCCAGGCTTTACACTTTATGCTTCCGGCTCCTATGTTGTGTGGAATTGTGAG
CGGATAACAATTTCACACAGGAAACAGCTATGACCATGATTACGCCAAGCGCGCAATTAACCCTCACTAA
AGGGAACAAAAGCTGGAGCTCCGGGATCCTTGGCGCGCCCCTTAATTAACGGAAGCTTGGCGACAGCCAC
GGAAGACTCTCCTCCGGTTTAAACCAATATTATTTAAGGACCTATTGTTTTTTCCAATAGGTGGTTAGCA
ATCGTCTTACTTTCTAACTTTTCTTACCTTTTACATTTCAGCAATATATATATATATATTTCAAGGATAT
ACCATTCTATCTAGAAAAATGTCTAAAGGTGAAGAATTATTCACTGGTGTTGTCCCAATTTTGGTTGAAT
TAGATGGTGATGTTAATGGTCACAAATTTTCTGTCTCCGGTGAAGGTGAAGGTGATGCTACTTACGGTAA
ATTGACCTTAAAATTTATTTGTACTACTGGTAAATTGCCAGTTCCATGGCCAACCTTAGTCACTACTTTA
GGTTATGGTTTGATGTGTTTTGCTAGATACCCAGATCATATGAAACAACATGACTTTTTCAAGTCTGCCA
TGCCAGAAGGTTATGTTCAAGAAAGAACTATTTTTTTCAAAGATGACGGTAACTACAAGACCAGAGCTGA
AGTCAAGTTTGAAGGTGATACCTTAGTTAATAGAATCGAATTAAAAGGTATTGATTTTAAAGAAGATGGT
AACATTTTAGGTCACAAATTGGAATACAACTATAACTCTCACAATGTTTACATCATGGCTGACAAACAAA
AGAATGGTATCAAAGTTAACTTCAAAATTAGACACAACATTGAAGATGGTTCTGTTCAATTAGCTGACCA
TTATCAACAAAATACTCCAATTGGTGATGGTCCAGTCTTGTTACCAGACAACCATTACTTATCCTATCAA
TCTGCCTTATCCAAAGATCCAAACGAAAAGAGAGACCACATGGTCTTGTTAGAATTTGTTACTGCTGCTG
GTATTACCCATGGTATGGATGAATTGTACAAATAAATCGATACCGTCGACCTCGAGTCATGTAATTAGTT
ATGTCACGCTTACATTCACGCCCTCCTCCCACATCCGCTCTAACCGAAAAGGAAGGAGTTAGACAACCTG
AAGTCTAGGTCCCTATTTATTTTTTTTAATAGTTATGTTAGTATTAAGAACGTTATTTATATTTCAAATT
TTTCTTTTTTTTCTGTACAAACGCGTGTACGCATGTAACATTATACTGAAAACCTTGCTTGAGAAGGTTT
TGGGACGCTCGGGTACCCAATTCGCCCTATAGTGAGTCGTATTACGCGCGCTCACTGGCCGTCGTTTTAC
AACGTCGTGACTGGGAAAACCCTGGCGTTACCCAACTTAATCGCCTTGCAGCACATCCCCCTTTCGCCAG
CTGGCGTAATAGCGAAGAGGCCCGCACCGATCGCCCTTCCCAACAGTTGCGCAGCCTGAATGGCGAATGG
CGCG
[124 nt withheld, positions 1825-1948]
C
[91 nt withheld, positions 1950-2040]
A
[49 nt withheld, positions 2042-2090]
CCTTTGACGTTGGAGTCCACGTTCTTT
[37 nt withheld, positions 2118-2154]
ACCCTATCTCGGTCTATTCTTTTGATTTATAAGGGATTTTGCCGATTTCGGCCTATTGGTTAAAAAATGA
GCTGATTTAACAAAAATTTAACGCGAATTTTAACAAAATATTAACGTTTACAATTTCCTGATGCGGTATT
TTCTCCTTACGCATCTGTGCGGTATTTCACACCGCATAGGGTAATAACTGATATAATTAAATTGAAGCTC
TAATTTGTGAGTTTAGTATACATGCATTTACTTATAATACAGTTTTTTAGTTTTGCTGGCCGCATCTTCT
CAAATATGCTTCCCAGCCTGCTTTTCTGTAACGTTCACCCTCTACCTTAGCATCCCTTCCCTTTGCAAAT
AGTCCTCTTCCAACAATAATAATGTCAGATCCTGTAGAGACCACATCATCCACGGTTCTATACTGTTGAC
CCAATGCGTCTCCCTTGTCATCTAAACCCACACCGGGTGTCATAATCAACCAATCGTAACCTTCATCTCT
TCCACCCATGTCTCTTTGAGCAATAAAGCCGATAACAAAATCTTTGTCGCTCTTCGCAATGTCAACAGTA
CCCTTAGTATATTCTCCAGTAGATAGGGAGCCCTTGCATGACAATTCTGCTAACATCAAAAGGCCTCTAG
GTTCCTTTGTTACTTCTTCTGCCGCCTGCTTCAAACCGCTAACAATACCTGGGCCCACCACACCGTGTGC
ATTCGTAATGTCTGCCCATTCTGCTATTCTGTATACACCCGCAGAGTACTGCAATTTGACTGTATTACCA
ATGTCAGCAAATTTTCTGTCTTCGAAGAGTAAAAAATTGTACTTGGCGGATAATGCCTTTAGCGGCTTAA
CTGTGCCCTCCATGGAAAAATCAGTCAAGATATCCACATGTGTTTTTAGTAAACAAATTTTGGGACCTAA
TGCTTCAACTAACTCCAGTAATTCCTTGGTGGTACGAACATCCAATGAAGCACACAAGTTTGTTTGCTTT
TCGTGCATGATATTAAATAGCTTGGCAGCAACAGGACTAGGATGAGTAGCAGCACGTTCCTTATATGTAG
CTTTCGACATGATTTATCTTCGTTTCCTGCAGGTTTTTGTTCTGTGCAGTTGGGTTAAGAATACTGGGCA
ATTTCATGTTTCTTCAACACTACATATGCGTATATATACCAATCTAAGTCTGTGCTCCTTCCTTCGTTCT
TCCTTCTGTTCGGAGATTACCGAATCAAAAAAATTTCAAAGAAACCGAAATCAAAAAAAAGAATAAAAAA
AAAATGATGAATTGAATTGAAAAGCTGTGGTATGGTGCACTCTCAGTACAATCTGCTCTGATGCCGCATA
GTTAAGCCAGCCCCGACACCCGCCAACACCCGCTGACGCGCCCTGACGGGCTTGTCTGCTCCCGGCATCC
GCTTACAGACAAGCTGTGACCGTCTCCGGGAGCTGCATGTGTCAGAGGTTTTCACCGTCATCACCGAAAC
GCGCGAAGACGAAAGGGCCTCGTGATACGCCTATTTTTATAGGTTAATGTCATGATAATAATGGTTTCTT
AGGACGGATCGCTTGCCTGTAACTTACACGCGCCTCGTATCTTTTAATGATGGAATAATTTGGGAATTTA
CTCTGTGTTTATTTATTTTTATGTTTTGTATTTGGATTTTAGAAAGTAAATAAAGAAGGTAGAAGAGTTA
CGGAATGAAGAAAAAAAAATAAACAAAGGTTTAAAAAATTTCAACAAAAAGCGTACTTTACATATATATT
TATTAGACAAGAAAAGCAGATTAAATAGATATACATTCGATTAACGATAAGTAAAATGTAAAATCACAGG
ATTTTCGTGTGTGGTCTTCTACACAGACAAGATGAAACAATTCGGCATTAATACCTGAGAGCAGGAAGAG
CAAGATAAAAGGTAGTATTTGTTGGCGATCCCCCTAGAGTCTTTTACATCTTCGGAAAACAAAAACTATT
TTTTCTTTAATTTCTTTTTTTACTTTCTATTTTTAATTTATATATTTATATTAAAAAATTTAAATTATAA
TTATTTTTATAGCACGTGATGAAAAGGACCCAGGTGGCACTTTTCGGGGAAATGTGCGCGGAACCCCTAT
TTGTTTATTTTTCTAAATACATTCAAATATGTATCCGCTCATGAGACAATAACCCTGATAAATGCTTCAA
TAATATTGAAAAAGGAAGAGTATGAGTATTCAACATTTCCGTGTCGCCCTTATTCCCTTTTTTGCGGCAT
TTTGCCTTCCTGTTTTTGCTCACCCAGAAACGCTGGTGAAAGTAAAAGATGCTGAAGATCAGTTGGGTGC
ACGAGTGGGTTACATCGAACTGGATCTCAACAGCGGTAAGATCCTTGAGAGTTTTCGCCCCGAAGAACGT
TTTCCAATGATGAGCACTTTTAAAGTTCTGCTATGTGGCGCGGTATTATCCCGTATTGACGCCGGGCAAG
AGCAACTCGGTCGCCGCATACACTATTCTCAGAATGACTTGGTTGAGTACTCACCAGTCACAGAAAAGCA
TCTTACGGATGGCATGACAGTAAGAGAATTATGCAGTGCTGCCATAACCATGAGTGATAACACTGCGGCC
AACTTACTTCTGACAACGATCGGAGGACCGAAGGAGCTAACCGCTTTTTTGCACAACATGGGGGATCATG
TAACTCGCCTTGATCGTTGGGAACCGGAGCTGAATGAAGCCATACCAAACGACGAGCGTGACACCACGAT
GCCTGTAGCAATGGCAACAACGTTGCGCAAACTATTAACTGGCGAACTACTTACTCTAGCTTCCCGGCAA
CAATTAATAGACTGGATGGAGGCGGATAAAGTTGCAGGACCACTTCTGCGCTCGGCCCTTCCGGCTGGCT
GGTTTATTGCTGATAAATCTGGAGCCGGTGAGCGTGGGTCTCGCGGTATCATTGCAGCACTGGGGCCAGA
TGGTAAGCCCTCCCGTATCGTAGTTATCTACACGACGGGGAGTCAGGCAACTATGGATGAACGAAATAGA
CAGATCGCTGAGATAGGTGCCTCACTGATTAAGCATTGGTAACTGTCAGACCAAGTTTACTCATATATAC
TTTAGATTGATTTAAAACTTCATTTTTAATTTAAAAGGATCTAGGTGAAGATCCTTTTTGATAATCTCAT
GACCAAAATCCCTTAACGTGAGTTTTCGTTCCACTGAGCGTCAGACCCCGTAGAAAAGATCAAAGGATCT
TCTTGAGATCCTTTTTTTCTGCGCGTAATCTGCTGCTTGCAAACAAAAAAACCACCGCTACCAGCGGTGG
TTTGTTTGCCGGATCAAGAGCTACCAACTCTTTTTCCGAAGGTAACTGGCTTCAGCAGAGCGCAGATACC
AAATACTGTCCTTCTAGTGTAGCCGTAGTTAGGCCACCACTTCAAGAACTCTGTAGCACCGCCTACATAC
CTCGCTCTGCTAATCCTGTTACCAGTGGCTGCTGCCAGTGGCGATAAGTCGTGTCTTACCGGGTTGGACT
CAAGACGATAGTTACCGGATAAGGCGCAGCGGTCGGGCTGAACGGGGGGTTCGTGCACACAGCCCAGCTT
GGAGCGAACGACCTACACCGAACTGAGATACCTACAGCGTGAGCTATGAGAAAGCGCCACGCTTCCCGAA
GGGAGAAAGGCGGACAGGTATCCGGTAAGCGGCAGGGTCGGAACAGGAGAGCGCACGAGGGAGCTTCCAG
GGGGAAACGCCTGGTATCTTTATAGTCCTGTCGGGTTTCGCCACCTCTGACTTGAGCGTCGATTTTTGTG
ATGCTCGTCAGGGGGGCGGAGCCTATGGAAAAACGCCAGCAACGCGGCC
