>Addgene plasmid #60327 | Gal4pBS24-Pleum | addgene partial sequence | sequence record 99508 | M13-Rev 5'-CAGGAAACAGCTATGACC-3'
AAGCTGGAGCTCCGGGATCCTTGGCGCGCCCCTTAATTAACGGAAGCTTGGCGACAGCCACGGAAGACTC
TCCTCCGGTTTAAACCAATATTATTTAAGGACCTATTGTTTTTTCCAATAGGTGGTTAGCAATCGTCTTA
CTTTCTAACTTTTCTTACCTTTTACATTTCAGCAATATATATATATATATTTCAAGGATATACCATTCTA
TCTAGAAAAATGTCTAAAGGTGAAGAATTATTCACTGGTGTTGTCCCAATTTTGGTTGAATTAGATGGTG
ATGTTAATGGTCACAAATTTTCTGTCTCCGGTGAAGGTGAAGGTGATGCTACTTACGGTAAATTGACCTT
AAAATTTATTTGTACTACTGGTAAATTGCCAGTTCCATGGCCAACCTTAGTCACTACTTTAGGTTATGGT
TTGATGTGTTTTGCTAGATACCCAGATCATATGAAACAACATGACTTTTTCAAGTCTGCCATGCCAGAAG
GTTATGTTCAAGAAAGAACTATTTTTTTCAAAGATGACGGTAACTACAAGACCAGAGCTGAAGTCAAGTT
TGAAGGTGATACCTTAGTTAATAGAATCGAATTAAAAGGTATTGATTTTAAAGAAGATGGTAACATTTTA
GGTCACAAATTGGAATACAACTATAACTCTCACAATGTTTACATCATGGCTGACAAACAAAAGAATGGTA
TCAAAGTTAACTTCAAAA
