>Addgene plasmid #60327 | Gal4pBS24-Pleum | addgene partial sequence | sequence record 99528 | yGFP-R 5'-GCATCACCTTCACCTTCACC-3'
CATCACCATCTAATTCAACCAAAATTGGGACAACACCAGTGAATAATTCTTCACCTTTAGACATTTTTCT
AGATAGAATGGTATATCCTTGAAATATATATATATATATTGCTGAAATGTAAAAGGTAAGAAAAGTTAGA
AAGTAAGACGATTGCTAACCACCTATTGGAAAAAACAATAGGTCCTTAAATAATATTGGTTTAAACCGGA
GGAGAGTCTTCCGTGGCTGTCGCCAAGCTTCCGTTAATTAAGGGGCGCGCCAAGGATCCCGGAGCTCCAG
CTTTTGTTCCCTTTAGTGAGGGTTAATTGCGCGCTTGGCGTAATCATGGTCATAGCTGTTTCCTGTGTGA
AATTGTTATCCGCTCACAATTCCACACAACATACGAGCCGGAAGCATAAAGTGTAAAGCCTGGGGTGCCT
AATGAGTGAGCTAACTCACATTAATTGCGTTGCGCTCACTGCCCGCTTTCCAGTCGGGAAACCTGTCGTG
CCAGCTGCATTAATGAATCGGCCAACGCGCGGGGAGAGGCGGTTTGCGTATTGGGCGCTCTTCCGCTTCC
TCGCTCACTGACTCGCTGCGCTCGGTCGTTCGGCTGCGGCGAGCGGTATCAGCTCACTCAAAGGCGGTAA
TACGGTTATCCACAGAATCAGGGGATAACGCAGGAAAGAACATGTGAGCAAAAGGCCAGCAAAAGGCCAG
GAACCGTAAAAAGGCCGCGTTGCTGGCGTTTTTCCATAGGCTCCGCCCCCCTGACGAGCATCACAAAAAT
CGACGCTCAAGTCAGAGGTGGCG
